Addgene plasmid #89246: pAcrF3
Purpose: Plasmid contains the gene for anti-CRISPR protein AcrF3 (gene product 35 from bacteriophage JBD5).
Depositing lab: Blake Wiedenheft. Depositing organization: Montana State University. Publication: Cas1 and the Csy complex are opposing regulators of Cas2/3 nuclease activity. Rollins MF, Chowdhury S, Carter J, Golden SM, Wilkinson RA, Bondy-Denomy J, Lander GC, Wiedenheft B. Proc Natl Acad Sci U S A. 2017 Apr 24. pii: 201616395. doi: 10.1073/pnas.1616395114. PubMed 28438998.
Backbone
  Vector backbone: p15TV-L
Growth in bacteria
  Bacterial resistance: Ampicillin, 100 μg/mL
  Growth temperature: 37°C
  Growth strain: DH5alpha
  Copy number: Unknown
Gene/Insert
  Gene/Insert name: AcrF3
  GenBank ID: 5GNF_A
  Tag / fusion protein: 6xHis-TEV (N terminal on insert)
Resource information
  A portion of this plasmid was derived from a plasmid made by: Joseph Bondy-Denomy (University of California San Francisco) and Alan Davidson (University of Toronto)
Terms and licenses: Academic/Nonprofit Terms; Industry Terms: Not Available to Industry
How to cite: pAcrF3 was a gift from Blake Wiedenheft (Addgene plasmid # 89246 ; http://n2t.net/addgene:89246 ; RRID:Addgene_89246)
