[The description below was written by a language model from this plasmid's Addgene catalogue record and pLannotate feature annotations shown in this document.]
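Description:
pAcrF3 is a bacterial expression plasmid built on the p15TV-L backbone, a pET-style T7 vector, and carries the gene for the anti-CRISPR protein AcrF3 (gene product 35 of bacteriophage JBD5). The sequenced plasmid is about 6.1 kb. It is propagated in E. coli through a ColE1/pMB1-type origin accompanied by the pBR322 bom region and the rop gene, which moderates copy number (the catalogue lists copy number as unknown). Selection is by ampicillin via the bla β-lactamase gene under its own promoter. Several tetracycline-resistance fragments and a tet promoter are annotated, but these are only disrupted remnants of the pBR322 lineage and are not listed as a usable marker.

The expression cassette consists of a T7 promoter followed by a lac operator, the strong T7 gene 10 ribosome binding site, and a T7 terminator, with a plasmid-borne lacI gene supplying repressor. Transcription therefore depends on T7 RNA polymerase in the host and is held off until relieved by IPTG. The AcrF3 coding sequence itself was not recognised by the automated annotation, but it presumably occupies the unannotated interval between the short N-terminal tag match and the terminator. According to the catalogue, the protein carries an N-terminal 6xHis tag followed by a TEV protease site, allowing metal-affinity purification and subsequent tag removal. The small hits to capTEV and SET1 probably reflect tag and vector-derived sequence rather than complete functional tags.

The plasmid is suited to producing recombinant AcrF3 for biochemical and structural work. The associated study concerns regulation of Cas2/3 nuclease activity in a CRISPR system involving Cas1 and the Csy complex.
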