Features (pLannotate 1.2.2; 19 found; start..end, strand, type, name):
      1..19      +  promoter       T7 promoter: promoter for bacteriophage T7 RNA polymerase
     20..44      +  protein_bind   lac operator: The lac repressor binds to the lac operator to inhibit transcription in E. coli. This inhibition can be relieved by adding lactose or isopropyl-β-D-thiogalactopyranoside (IPTG). lac repressor encoded by lacI
     59..81      +  RBS            RBS: efficient ribosome binding site from bacteriophage T7 gene 10 (Olins and Rangwala, 1989)
    100..116     +  CDS            capTEV™ (fragment): composite tag for in vivo biotinylation, TEV protease cleavage, and 6xHis tagging
    603..652     +  CDS            SET1 (fragment): solubility-enhancement tag derived from T7 phage gene 10B
    660..707     +  terminator     T7 terminator: transcription terminator for bacteriophage T7 RNA polymerase
    730..834     -  CDS            TcR (fragment): tetracycline efflux protein; tet; confers resistance to tetracycline
    882..910     -  promoter       tet promoter: E. coli promoter for tetracycline efflux protein gene
   1023..1127    +  promoter       AmpR promoter: bla
   1128..1988    +  CDS            AmpR: β-lactamase; bla; confers resistance to ampicillin, carbenicillin, and related antibiotics
   2159..2747    +  rep_origin     ori: high-copy-number ColE1/pMB1/pBR322/pUC origin of replication
   2933..3072    -  misc_feature   bom: basis of mobility region from pBR322
   3174..3365    -  CDS            rop: Rop protein, which maintains plasmids at low copy number; rop
   3382..3762    +  CDS            YPB1_ECOLX: Protein predicted: Swiss-Prot protein existence level 4. From Escherichia coli.
   4004..4628    -  CDS            TcR (fragment): tetracycline efflux protein; tet; confers resistance to tetracycline
   4643..4664    -  protein_bind   CAP binding site: CAP binding activates transcription in the presence of cAMP. E. coli catabolite activator protein
   4677..5759    -  CDS            lacI: lac repressor; lacI; The lac repressor binds to the lac operator to inhibit transcription in E. coli. This inhibition can be relieved by adding lactose or isopropyl-β-D-thiogalactopyranoside (IPTG).
   5760..5837    -  promoter       lacI promoter: lacI
   5845..6124    -  CDS            TcR (fragment): tetracycline efflux protein; tet; confers resistance to tetracycline
>Addgene plasmid #89246 | pAcrF3 | addgene full sequence | sequence record 177170 | Addgene NGS Result
TAATACGACTCACTATAGGGGAATTGTGAGCGGATAACAATTCCCCTCTAGAAATAATTTTGTTTAACTT
TAAGAAGGAGATATACCATGGGCAGCAGCCATCATCATCATCATCACAGCAGCGGCAGAGAAAACTTGTA
TTTCCAGGGCATGAGCAACACGATTTCAGATCGCATCGTCGCCCGCTCGGTTATTGAAGCGGCTCGATTC
ATCCAGTCCTGGGAAGATGCAGACCCCGACAGCCTGACTGAAGACCAGGTCCTGGCCGCCGCTGGTTTTG
CCGCCAGGCTCCATGAGGGGCTCCAGGCTACCGTCCTGCAACGGCTGGTGGACGAGTCCAATCATGAAGA
GTATCGCGAGTTCAAGGCATGGGAAGAGGCGCTGCTCAACGCAGATGGGCGGGTCGCGAGCAGCCCGTTT
GCTGATTGGGGATGGTGGTATCGCATCGCCAACGTGATGCTGGCCACTGCCTCGCAGAACGTAGGTGTCA
CCTGGGGAAGCCGCGTCCATGGGCGTTTAATGGCTATTTTTCAGGACAAGTTCAAGCAGCGGTATGAGGA
ACAGGCATGATGACGAAGCTTGCGGCCGCACTCGAGGATCCGGCTGCTAACAAAGCCCGAAAGGAAGCTG
AGTTGGCTGCTGCCACCGCTGAGCAATAACTAGCATAACCCCTTGGGGCCTCTAAACGGGTCTTGAGGGG
TTTTTTGCTGAAAGGAGGAACTATATCCGGATATCCCGCAAGAGGCCCGGCAGTACCGGCATAACCAAGC
CTATGCCTACAGCATCCAGGGTGACGGTGCCGAGGATGACGATGAGCGCATTGTTAGATTTCATACACGG
TGCCTGACTGCGTTAGCAATTTAACTGTGATAAACTACCGCATTAAAGCTTATCGATGATAAGCTGTCAA
ACATGAGAATTCTTGAAGACGAAAGGGCCTCGTGATACGCCTATTTTTATAGGTTAATGTCATGATAATA
ATGGTTTCTTAGACGTCAGGTGGCACTTTTCGGGGAAATGTGCGCGGAACCCCTATTTGTTTATTTTTCT
AAATACATTCAAATATGTATCCGCTCATGAGACAATAACCCTGATAAATGCTTCAATAATATTGAAAAAG
GAAGAGTATGAGTATTCAACATTTCCGTGTCGCCCTTATTCCCTTTTTTGCGGCATTTTGCCTTCCTGTT
TTTGCTCACCCAGAAACGCTGGTGAAAGTAAAAGATGCTGAAGATCAGTTGGGTGCACGAGTGGGTTACA
TCGAACTGGATCTCAACAGCGGTAAGATCCTTGAGAGTTTTCGCCCCGAAGAACGTTTTCCAATGATGAG
CACTTTTAAAGTTCTGCTATGTGGCGCGGTATTATCCCGTGTTGACGCCGGGCAAGAGCAACTCGGTCGC
CGCATACACTATTCTCAGAATGACTTGGTTGAGTACTCACCAGTCACAGAAAAGCATCTTACGGATGGCA
TGACAGTAAGAGAATTATGCAGTGCTGCCATAACCATGAGTGATAACACTGCGGCCAACTTACTTCTGAC
AACGATCGGAGGACCGAAGGAGCTAACCGCTTTTTTGCACAACATGGGGGATCATGTAACTCGCCTTGAT
CGTTGGGAACCGGAGCTGAATGAAGCCATACCAAACGACGAGCGTGACACCACGATGCCTGCAGCAATGG
CAACAACGTTGCGCAAACTATTAACTGGCGAACTACTTACTCTAGCTTCCCGGCAACAATTAATAGACTG
GATGGAGGCGGATAAAGTTGCAGGACCACTTCTGCGCTCGGCCCTTCCGGCTGGCTGGTTTATTGCTGAT
AAATCTGGAGCCGGTGAGCGTGGGTCTCGCGGTATCATTGCAGCACTGGGGCCAGATGGTAAGCCCTCCC
GTATCGTAGTTATCTACACGACGGGGAGTCAGGCAACTATGGATGAACGAAATAGACAGATCGCTGAGAT
AGGTGCCTCACTGATTAAGCATTGGTAACTGTCAGACCAAGTTTACTCATATATACTTTAGATTGATTTA
AAACTTCATTTTTAATTTAAAAGGATCTAGGTGAAGATCCTTTTTGATAATCTCATGACCAAAATCCCTT
AACGTGAGTTTTCGTTCCACTGAGCGTCAGACCCCGTAGAAAAGATCAAAGGATCTTCTTGAGATCCTTT
TTTTCTGCGCGTAATCTGCTGCTTGCAAACAAAAAAACCACCGCTACCAGCGGTGGTTTGTTTGCCGGAT
CAAGAGCTACCAACTCTTTTTCCGAAGGTAACTGGCTTCAGCAGAGCGCAGATACCAAATACTGTCCTTC
TAGTGTAGCCGTAGTTAGGCCACCACTTCAAGAACTCTGTAGCACCGCCTACATACCTCGCTCTGCTAAT
CCTGTTACCAGTGGCTGCTGCCAGTGGCGATAAGTCGTGTCTTACCGGGTTGGACTCAAGACGATAGTTA
CCGGATAAGGCGCAGCGGTCGGGCTGAACGGGGGGTTCGTGCACACAGCCCAGCTTGGAGCGAACGACCT
ACACCGAACTGAGATACCTACAGCGTGAGCTATGAGAAAGCGCCACGCTTCCCGAAGGGAGAAAGGCGGA
CAGGTATCCGGTAAGCGGCAGGGTCGGAACAGGAGAGCGCACGAGGGAGCTTCCAGGGGGAAACGCCTGG
TATCTTTATAGTCCTGTCGGGTTTCGCCACCTCTGACTTGAGCGTCGATTTTTGTGATGCTCGTCAGGGG
GGCGGAGCCTATGGAAAAACGCCAGCAACGCGGCCTTTTTACGGTTCCTGGCCTTTTGCTGGCCTTTTGC
TCACATGTTCTTTCCTGCGTTATCCCCTGATTCTGTGGATAACCGTATTACCGCCTTTGAGTGAGCTGAT
ACCGCTCGCCGCAGCCGAACGACCGAGCGCAGCGAGTCAGTGAGCGAGGAAGCGGAAGAGCGCCTGATGC
GGTATTTTCTCCTTACGCATCTGTGCGGTATTTCACACCGCAATGGTGCACTCTCAGTACAATCTGCTCT
GATGCCGCATAGTTAAGCCAGTATACACTCCGCTATCGCTACGTGACTGGGTCATGGCTGCGCCCCGACA
CCCGCCAACACCCGCTGACGCGCCCTGACGGGCTTGTCTGCTCCCGGCATCCGCTTACAGACAAGCTGTG
ACCGTCTCCGGGAGCTGCATGTGTCAGAGGTTTTCACCGTCATCACCGAAACGCGCGAGGCAGCTGCGGT
AAAGCTCATCAGCGTGGTCGTGAAGCGATTCACAGATGTCTGCCTGTTCATCCGCGTCCAGCTCGTTGAG
TTTCTCCAGAAGCGTTAATGTCTGGCTTCTGATAAAGCGGGCCATGTTAAGGGCGGTTTTTTCCTGTTTG
GTCACTGATGCCTCCGTGTAAGGGGGATTTCTGTTCATGGGGGTAATGATACCGATGAAACGAGAGAGGA
TGCTCACGATACGGGTTACTGATGATGAACATGCCCGGTTACTGGAACGTTGTGAGGGTAAACAACTGGC
GGTATGGATGCGGCGGGACCAGAGAAAAATCACTCAGGGTCAATGCCAGCGCTTCGTTAATACAGATGTA
GGTGTTCCACAGGGTAGCCAGCAGCATCCTGCGATGCAGATCCGGAACATAATGGTGCAGGGCGCTGACT
TCCGCGTTTCCAGACTTTACGAAACACGGAAACCGAAGACCATTCATGTTGTTGCTCAGGTCGCAGACGT
TTTGCAGCAGCAGTCGCTTCACGTTCGCTCGCGTATCGGTGATTCATTCTGCTAACCAGTAAGGCAACCC
CGCCAGCCTAGCCGGGTCCTCAACGACAGGAGCACGATCATGCGCACCCGTGGCCAGGACCCAACGCTGC
CCGAGATGCGCCGCGTGCGGCTGCTGGAGATGGCGGACGCGATGGATATGTTCTGCCAAGGGTTGGTTTG
CGCATTCACAGTTCTCCGCAAGAATTGATTGGCTCCAATTCTTGGAGTGGTGAATCCGTTAGCGAGGTGC
CGCCGGCTTCCATTCAGGTCGAGGTGGCCCGGCTCCATGCACCGCGACGCAACGCGGGGAGGCAGACAAG
GTATAGGGCGGCGCCTACAATCCATGCCAACCCGTTCCATGTGCTCGCCGAGGCGGCATAAATCGCCGTG
ACGATCAGCGGTCCAATGATCGAAGTTAGGCTGGTAAGAGCCGCGAGCGATCCTTGAAGCTGTCCCTGAT
GGTCGTCATCTACCTGCCTGGACAGCATGGCCTGCAACGCGGGCATCCCGATGCCGCCGGAAGCGAGAAG
AATCATAATGGGGAAGGCCATCCAGCCTCGCGTCGCGAACGCCAGCAAGACGTAGCCCAGCGCGTCGGCC
GCCATGCCGGCGATAATGGCCTGCTTCTCGCCGAAACGTTTGGTGGCGGGACCAGTGACGAAGGCTTGAG
CGAGGGCGTGCAAGATTCCGAATACCGCAAGCGACAGGCCGATCATCGTCGCGCTCCAGCGAAAGCGGTC
CTCGCCGAAAATGACCCAGAGCGCTGCCGGCACCTGTCCTACGAGTTGCATGATAAAGAAGACAGTCATA
AGTGCGGCGACGATAGTCATGCCCCGCGCCCACCGGAAGGAGCTGACTGGGTTGAAGGCTCTCAAGGGCA
TCGGTCGAGATCCCGGTGCCTAATGAGTGAGCTAACTTACATTAATTGCGTTGCGCTCACTGCCCGCTTT
CCAGTCGGGAAACCTGTCGTGCCAGCTGCATTAATGAATCGGCCAACGCGCGGGGAGAGGCGGTTTGCGT
ATTGGGCGCCAGGGTGGTTTTTCTTTTCACCAGTGAGACGGGCAACAGCTGATTGCCCTTCACCGCCTGG
CCCTGAGAGAGTTGCAGCAAGCGGTCCACGCTGGTTTGCCCCAGCAGGCGAAAATCCTGTTTGATGGTGG
TTAACGGCGGGATATAACATGAGCTGTCTTCGGTATCGTCGTATCCCACTACCGAGATATCCGCACCAAC
GCGCAGCCCGGACTCGGTAATGGCGCGCATTGCGCCCAGCGCCATCTGATCGTTGGCAACCAGCATCGCA
GTGGGAACGATGCCCTCATTCAGCATTTGCATGGTTTGTTGAAAACCGGACATGGCACTCCAGTCGCCTT
CCCGTTCCGCTATCGGCTGAATTTGATTGCGAGTGAGATATTTATGCCAGCCAGCCAGACGCAGACGCGC
CGAGACAGAACTTAATGGGCCCGCTAACAGCGCGATTTGCTGGTGACCCAATGCGACCAGATGCTCCACG
CCCAGTCGCGTACCGTCTTCATGGGAGAAAATAATACTGTTGATGGGTGTCTGGTCAGAGACATCAAGAA
ATAACGCCGGAACATTAGTGCAGGCAGCTTCCACAGCAATGGCATCCTGGTCATCCAGCGGATAGTTAAT
GATCAGCCCACTGACGCGTTGCGCGAGAAGATTGTGCACCGCCGCTTTACAGGCTTCGACGCCGCTTCGT
TCTACCATCGACACCACCACGCTGGCACCCAGTTGATCGGCGCGAGATTTAATCGCCGCGACAATTTGCG
ACGGCGCGTGCAGGGCCAGACTGGAGGTGGCAACGCCAATCAGCAACGACTGTTTGCCCGCCAGTTGTTG
TGCCACGCGGTTGGGAATGTAATTCAGCTCCGCCATCGCCGCTTCCACTTTTTCCCGCGTTTTCGCAGAA
ACGTGGCTGGCCTGGTTCACCACGCGGGAAACGGTCTGATAAGAGACACCGGCATACTCTGCGACATCGT
ATAACGTTACTGGTTTCACATTCACCACCCTGAATTGACTCTCTTCCGGGCGCTATCATGCCATACCGCG
AAAGGTTTTGCGCCATTCGATGGTGTCCGGGATCTCGACGCTCTCCCTTATGCGACTCCTGCATTAGGAA
GCAGCCCAGTAGTAGGTTGAGGCCGTTGAGCACCGCCGCCGCAAGGAATGGTGCATGCAAGGAGATGGCG
CCCAACAGTCCCCCGGCCACGGGGCCTGCCACCATACCCACGCCGAAACAAGCGCTCATGAGCCCGAAGT
GGCGAGCCCGATCTTCCCCATCGGTGATGTCGGCGATATAGGCGCCAGCAACCGCACCTGTGGCGCCGGT
GATGCCGGCCACGATGCGTCCGGCGTAGAGGATCGAGATCTCGATCCCGCGAAAT
